Addgene plasmid #40206: pCAG-p21_S146D
Depositing lab: Philipp Mergenthaler. Depositing organization: Charite Universitaetsmedizin Berlin. Publication: A functional role of the cyclin-dependent kinase inhibitor 1 (p21(WAF1/CIP1)) for neuronal preconditioning. Mergenthaler P, Muselmann C, Sunwoldt J, Isaev NK, Wieloch T, Dirnagl U, Meisel A, Ruscher K. J Cereb Blood Flow Metab. 2013 Mar;33(3):351-5. doi: 10.1038/jcbfm.2012.213. Epub 2013 Jan 9. PubMed 23299246.
Backbone
  Vector backbone: pCAG
  Backbone manufacturer: Invivogen
  Modifications to backbone: Modified backbone from pDRIVE-CAG.
  Vector type: Mammalian Expression
  Selectable markers: no selectable marker
Growth in bacteria
  Bacterial resistance: Bleocin (Zeocin), 50 μg/mL
  Growth temperature: 37°C
  Growth strain: DH5alpha
  Copy number: High Copy
Gene/Insert
  Gene/Insert name: p21 (alt names: WAF1; Cip1)
  Species: H. sapiens (human)
  Mutation: S146D
  Entrez Gene: CDKN1A (a.k.a. CAP20, CDKN1, CIP1, MDA-6, P21, SDI1, WAF1, p21CIP1)
  Promoter: CAG
  Cloning method: Restriction Enzyme; 5′ cloning site EcoRI (not destroyed); 3′ cloning site BamHI (not destroyed)
  Sequencing primers: 5′ NA; 3′ NA
Resource information
  A portion of this plasmid was derived from a plasmid made by: Original plasmids provided by S. Dimmeler. Inserts subcloned into pCAG. Original reference: Rossig L, Jadidi AS, Urbich C, Badorff C, Zeiher AM, Dimmeler S (2001) Akt-dependent phosphorylation of p21(Cip1) regulates PCNA binding and proliferation of endothelial cells. Mol Cell Biol 21:5644-5657.
Terms and licenses: Academic/Nonprofit Terms; Industry Terms: Not Available to Industry
How to cite: pCAG-p21_S146D was a gift from Philipp Mergenthaler (Addgene plasmid # 40206 ; http://n2t.net/addgene:40206 ; RRID:Addgene_40206)
