[The description below was written by a language model from this plasmid's Addgene catalogue record and pLannotate feature annotations shown in this document.]
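Description:
pCAG-p21_S146D is a compact (about 3.7 kb) mammalian expression plasmid built on a modified pDRIVE-CAG backbone. It is maintained in E. coli through a high-copy ColE1/pUC-type origin. Selection relies on the Streptoalloteichus hindustanus ble gene, driven by the synthetic bacterial EM7 promoter, which confers resistance to bleomycin-family antibiotics such as Zeocin. Because ble is annotated only with a bacterial promoter, and the record lists no selectable marker for mammalian cells, the plasmid is suited to transient expression rather than stable selection.

The payload is the human CDKN1A coding sequence (p21, also known as WAF1/Cip1), a cyclin-dependent kinase inhibitor that mediates p53-dependent G1 arrest. It carries an S146D substitution and was inserted between EcoRI and BamHI sites, both of which are retained. Replacing a serine with aspartate is a common way to mimic constitutive phosphorylation. The insert was subcloned from plasmids made for a study of Akt-dependent p21 phosphorylation and PCNA binding, which fits that reading, although the record does not state the rationale explicitly.

Expression is driven by the composite CAG promoter, annotated here as the CMV immediate-early enhancer, the chicken β-actin promoter and a chimeric chicken β-actin/rabbit β-globin intron. This combination gives strong, broadly active transcription in mammalian cells. Downstream of the insert lies an SV40 fragment annotated as a partial polyadenylation signal, together with a small remnant of large T antigen coding sequence. No epitope tag or reporter is annotated. The associated publication concerns the role of p21 in neuronal preconditioning, so the construct was presumably used to overexpress this phosphosite mutant in neuronal cells for comparison with other p21 forms.
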