Features (pLannotate 1.2.2; 10 found; start..end, strand, type, name):
      9..312     +  enhancer       CMV enhancer: human cytomegalovirus immediate early enhancer
    314..591     +  promoter       chicken β-actin promoter: No description available
    593..1568    +  intron         chimeric intron: chimera between introns from chicken β-actin and rabbit β-globin
   1632..1663    +  misc_feature   MCS (fragment): multiple cloning site
   1664..2158    +  CDS            p21: human cyclin-dependent kinase inhibitor 1A; Homo sapiens CDKN1A; mediates p53-dependent arrest in the G1 phase of the cell cycle
   2190..2290    -  polyA_signal   SV40 poly(A) signal (fragment): SV40 polyadenylation signal
   2370..2438    -  CDS            large T antigen (fragment): large T antigen from SV40 (simian virus 40)
   2541..3129    +  rep_origin     ori: high-copy-number ColE1/pMB1/pBR322/pUC origin of replication
   3215..3262    +  promoter       EM7 promoter: synthetic bacterial promoter&nbsp
   3282..3653    +  CDS            ble: BLE_STRHI - Experimental evidence at protein level: Swiss-Prot protein existence level 1. Binding protein with a strong affinity to the bleomycin family of antibiotics. From Streptoalloteichus hindustanus.
>Addgene plasmid #40206 | pCAG-p21_S146D | depositor full sequence | sequence record 60099 | pCAG-p21_S146D sequence 3716 bps
CCTGCAGGCGTTACATAACTTACGGTAAATGGCCCGCCTGGCTGACCGCCCAACGACCCCCGCCCATTGA
CGTCAATAATGACGTATGTTCCCATAGTAACGCCAATAGGGACTTTCCATTGACGTCAATGGGTGGAGTA
TTTACGGTAAACTGCCCACTTGGCAGTACATCAAGTGTATCATATGCCAAGTACGCCCCCTATTGACGTC
AATGACGGTAAATGGCCCGCCTGGCATTATGCCCAGTACATGACCTTATGGGACTTTCCTACTTGGCAGT
ACATCTACGTATTAGTCATCGCTATTAACATGGTCGAGGTGAGCCCCACGTTCTGCTTCACTCTCCCCAT
CTCCCCCCCCTCCCCACCCCCAATTTTGTATTTATTTATTTTTTAATTATTTTGTGCAGCGATGGGGGCG
GGGGGGGGGGGGGGGCGCGCGCCAGGCGGGGCGGGGCGGGGCGAGGGGCGGGGCGGGGCGAGGCGGAGAG
GTGCGGCGGCAGCCAATCAGAGCGGCGCGCTCCGAAAGTTTCCTTTTATGGCGAGGCGGCGGCGGCGGCG
GCCCTATAAAAAGCGAAGCGCGCGGCGGGCGGGGAGTCGCTGCGACGCTGCCTTCGCCCCGTGCCCCGCT
CCGCCGCCGCCTCGCGCCGCCCGCCCCGGCTCTGACTGACCGCGTTACTCCCACAGGTGAGCGGGCGGGA
CGGCCCTTCTCCTCCGGGCTGTAATTAGCGCTTGGTTTAATGACGGCTTGTTTCTTTTCTGTGGCTGCGT
GAAAGCCTTGAGGGGCTCCGGGAGGGCCCTTTGTGCGGGGGGAGCGGCTCGGGGGGTGCGTGCGTGTGTG
TGTGCGTGGGGAGCGCCGCGTGCGGCTCCGCGCTGCCCGGCGGCTGTGAGCGCTGCGGGCGCGGCGCGGG
GCTTTGTGCGCTCCGCAGTGTGCGCGAGGGGAGCGCGGCCGGGGGCGGTGCCCCGCGGTGCGGGGGGGGC
TGCGAGGGGAACAAAGGCTGCGTGCGGGGTGTGTGCGTGGGGGGGTGAGCAGGGGGTGTGGGCGCGTCGG
TCGGGCTGCAACCCCCCCTGCACCCCCCTCCCCGAGTTGCTGAGCACGGCCCGGCTTCGGGTGCGGGGCT
CCGTACGGGGCGTGGCGCGGGGCTCGCCGTGCCGGGCGGGGGGTGGCGGCAGGTGGGGGTGCCGGGCGGG
GCGGGGCCGCCTCGGGCCGGGGAGGGCTCGGGGGAGGGGCGCGGCGGCCCCCGGAGCGCCGGCGGCTGTC
GAGGCGCGGCGAGCCGCAGCCATTGCCTTTTATGGTAATCGTGCGAGAGGGCGCAGGGACTTCCTTTGTC
CCAAATCTGTGCGGAGCCGAAATCTGGGAGGCGCCGCCGCACCCCCTCTAGCGGGCGCGGGGCGAAGCGG
TGCGGCGCCGGCAGGAAGGAAATGGGCGGGGAGGGCCTTCGTGCGTCGCCGCGCCGCCGTCCCCTTCTCC
CTCTCCAGCCTCGGGGCTGTCCGCGGGGGGACGGCTGCCTTCGGGGGGGACGGGGCAGGGCGGGGTTCGG
CTTCTGGCGTGTGACCGGCGGCTCTAGACAATTGTACTAACCTTCTTCTCTTTCCTCTCCTGACAGGTTG
GTGTACAGTAGCTTCCACCATGGACTCAGATCTCGAGCTCAAGCTTCGAATTCATGTCAGAACCGGCTGG
GGATGTCCGTCAGAACCCATGCGGCAGCAAGGCCTGCCGCCGCCTCTTCGGCCCAGTGGACAGCGAGCAG
CTGAGCCGCGACTGTGATGCGCTAATGGCGGGCTGCATCCAGGAGGCCCGTGAGCGATGGAACTTCGACT
TTGTCACCGAGACACCACTGGAGGGTGACTTCGCCTGGGAGCGTGTGCGGGGCCTTGGCCTGCCCAAGCT
CTACCTTCCCACGGGGCCCCGGCGAGGCCGGGATGAGTTGGGAGGAGGCAGGCGGCCTGGCACCTCACCT
GCTCTGCTGCAGGGGACAGCAGAGGAAGACCATGTGGACCTGTCACTGTCTTGTACCCTTGTGCCTCGCT
CAGGGGAGCAGGCTGAAGGGTCCCCAGGTGGACCTGGAGACTCTCAGGGTCGAAAACGGCGGCAGACCGA
CATGACAGATTTCTACCACTCCAAACGCCGGCTGATCTTCTCCAAGAGGAAGCCCTAAGGATCCACCGGT
CGCCAGCGGCCGCTAGCTCGACATGATAAGATACATTGATGAGTTTGGACAAACCACAACTAGAATGCAG
TGAAAAAAATGCTTTATTTGTGAAATTTGTGATGCTATTGCTTTATTTGTGAAATTTGTGATGCTATTGC
TTTATTTGTAACCATTATAAGCTGCAATAAACAAGTTAACAACAACAATTGCATTCATTTTATGTTTCAG
GTTCAGGGGGAGGTGTGGGAGGTTTTTTAAAGCAAGTAAAACCTCTACAAATGTGGTAGATCCATTTAAA
TGTTAATTAACTAGCCATGACCAAAATCCCTTAACGTGAGTTTTCGTTCCACTGAGCGTCAGACCCCGTA
GAAAAGATCAAAGGATCTTCTTGAGATCCTTTTTTTCTGCGCGTAATCTGCTGCTTGCAAACAAAAAAAC
CACCGCTACCAGCGGTGGTTTGTTTGCCGGATCAAGAGCTACCAACTCTTTTTCCGAAGGTAACTGGCTT
CAGCAGAGCGCAGATACCAAATACTGTTCTTCTAGTGTAGCCGTAGTTAGGCCACCACTTCAAGAACTCT
GTAGCACCGCCTACATACCTCGCTCTGCTAATCCTGTTACCAGTGGCTGCTGCCAGTGGCGATAAGTCGT
GTCTTACCGGGTTGGACTCAAGACGATAGTTACCGGATAAGGCGCAGCGGTCGGGCTGAACGGGGGGTTC
GTGCACACAGCCCAGCTTGGAGCGAACGACCTACACCGAACTGAGATACCTACAGCGTGAGCTATGAGAA
AGCGCCACGCTTCCCGAAGGGAGAAAGGCGGACAGGTATCCGGTAAGCGGCAGGGTCGGAACAGGAGAGC
GCACGAGGGAGCTTCCAGGGGGAAACGCCTGGTATCTTTATAGTCCTGTCGGGTTTCGCCACCTCTGACT
TGAGCGTCGATTTTTGTGATGCTCGTCAGGGGGGCGGAGCCTATGGAAAAACGCCAGCAACGCGGCCTTT
TTACGGTTCCTGGCCTTTTGCTGGCCTTTTGCTCACATGTTCTTAATTAAATTTTTCAAAAGTAGTTGAC
AATTAATCATCGGCATAGTATATCGGCATAGTATAATACGACTCACTATAGGAGGGCCATCATGGCCAAG
TTGACCAGTGCTGTCCCAGTGCTCACAGCCAGGGATGTGGCTGGAGCTGTTGAGTTCTGGACTGACAGGT
TGGGGTTCTCCAGAGATTTTGTGGAGGATGACTTTGCAGGTGTGGTCAGAGATGATGTCACCCTGTTCAT
CTCAGCAGTCCAGGACCAGGTGGTGCCTGACAACACCCTGGCTTGGGTGTGGGTGAGAGGACTGGATGAG
CTGTATGCTGAGTGGAGTGAGGTGGTCTCCACCAACTTCAGGGATGCCAGTGGCCCTGCCATGACAGAGA
TTGGAGAGCAGCCCTGGGGGAGAGAGTTTGCCCTGAGAGACCCAGCAGGCAACTGTGTGCACTTTGTGGC
AGAGGAGCAGGACTGAGGATAAGAATTGAGTTTCAGAAAAGGGGGCCTGAGTGGCCCCTTTTTTCAACTT
AATTAA
