>Addgene plasmid #40206 | pCAG-p21_S146D | addgene partial sequence | sequence record 59730 | pCAGGS5 5'-ggttcggcttctggcgtgtgacc-3'
CTAACCTTCTTCTCTTTCCTCTCCTGACAGGTTGGTGTACAGTAGCTTCCACCATGGACTCAGATCTCGA
GCTCAAGCTTCGAATTCATGTCAGAACCGGCTGGGGATGTCCGTCAGAACCCATGCGGCAGCAAGGCCTG
CCGCCGCCTCTTCGGCCCAGTGGACAGCGAGCAGCTGAGCCGCGACTGTGATGCGCTAATGGCGGGCTGC
ATCCAGGAGGCCCGTGAGCGATGGAACTTCGACTTTGTCACCGAGACACCACTGGAGGGTGACTTCGCCT
GGGAGCGTGTGCGGGGCCTTGGCCTGCCCAAGCTCTACCTTCCCACGGGGCCCCGGCGAGGCCGGGATGA
GTTGGGAGGAGGCAGGCGGCCTGGCACCTCACCTGCTCTGCTGCAGGGGACAGCAGAGGAAGACCATGTG
GACCTGTCACTGTCTTGTACCCTTGTGCCTCGCTCAGGGGAGCAGGCTGAAGGGTCCCCAGGTGGACCTG
GAGACTCTCAGGGTCGAAAACGGCGGCAGACCGACATGACAGATTTCTACCACTCCAAACGCCGGCTGAT
CTTCTCCAAGAGGAAGCCCTAAGGATCCACCGGTCGCCAGCGGCCGCTAGCTCGACATGATAAGATACAT
TGATGAGTTTGGACAAACCACAACTAGAATGCAGTGAAAAAAATGCTTTATTTGTGAAATTTGTGATGCT
ATTGCTTTATTTGTGAAATTTGTGATGCTATTGCTTTATTTGTAACCATTATAAGCTGCAATAAACAAGT
TAACAACAACAATTGCATTCATTTT
